Addgene plasmid #26427: MDC1 in pENTR4 (330-5)
Depositing lab: Eric Campeau. Depositing organization: University of Massachusetts, Worcester.
Backbone
  Vector backbone: pENTR4
  Backbone manufacturer: Invitrogen
  Backbone size w/o insert (bp): 2477
  Vector type: Entry vector
Growth in bacteria
  Bacterial resistance: Kanamycin, 50 μg/mL
  Growth temperature: 37°C
  Growth strain: DH5alpha
  Growth instructions: TOP10F', 37oC
  Copy number: High Copy
Gene/Insert
  Gene/Insert name: Mediator of DNA damage checkpoint 1 (alt names: MDC1; NFBD1; KIAA0170)
  Species: H. sapiens (human)
  Insert size (bp): 6269
  Entrez Gene: MDC1 (a.k.a. NFBD1)
  Cloning method: Restriction Enzyme; 5′ cloning site Sal I (not destroyed); 3′ cloning site Xba I (not destroyed)
  Sequencing primers: 5′ ENTRforw; 3′ ENTRrev
Resource information
  A portion of this plasmid was derived from a plasmid made by: MDC1 cDNA was derived from clone KIAA0170 (Kazusa)
Terms and licenses: Academic/Nonprofit Terms; Industry Terms: Not Available to Industry
How to cite: MDC1 in pENTR4 (330-5) was a gift from Eric Campeau (Addgene plasmid # 26427 ; http://n2t.net/addgene:26427 ; RRID:Addgene_26427)
