[The description below was written by a language model from this plasmid's Addgene catalogue record and pLannotate feature annotations shown in this document.]
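Description:
MDC1 in pENTR4 (330-5) is a Gateway entry clone carrying the human cDNA for Mediator of DNA damage checkpoint 1 (MDC1, also known as NFBD1 or KIAA0170) in the pENTR4 backbone. The plasmid totals about 8.7 kb, of which roughly 6.3 kb is insert. It is maintained in E. coli as a high-copy plasmid through a ColE1/pUC-type origin and is selected with kanamycin via an aminoglycoside phosphotransferase gene. A very short stretch at the start of the sequence is annotated as an RSF origin fragment. At under 50 nt, it is most likely a partial similarity match next to the main origin rather than a second working replicon.

The MDC1 coding sequence was derived from the Kazusa KIAA0170 clone and inserted between SalI and XbaI sites, both of which were preserved. It lies in the forward orientation between attL1 and attL2. These sites allow an LR Clonase reaction to move the open reading frame, with its orientation preserved, into any attR-containing destination vector. Upstream of attL1 are the rrnB T1 and T2 transcription terminators, which shield the insert from read-through transcription originating in the backbone. As is usual for an entry vector, no promoter, epitope tag or reporter is annotated for the insert, so expression and any fusion partners depend on the destination vector chosen.

MDC1 is a scaffold protein that gathers repair and signalling factors at DNA damage foci marked by phosphorylated H2AX, and it is needed for S-phase and G2/M checkpoint arrest. The clone therefore serves as a source for building MDC1 expression constructs, presumably for studies of the DNA damage response, though the record names no specific application.
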