Features (pLannotate 1.2.2; 8 found; start..end, strand, type, name):
      1..46      +  rep_origin     RSF ori (fragment): Plasmids containing the RSF 1030 origin of replication can be propagated in E. coli cells that contain additional plasmids with compatible origins.
    106..149     +  terminator     rrnB T1 terminator: Escherichia coli rrnB; transcription terminator T1 from the E. coli rrnB gene
    281..308     +  terminator     rrnB T2 terminator: transcription terminator T2 from the E. coli rrnB gene
    358..457     +  protein_bind   attL1: mutant version of attL; recombination site for the Gateway® LR reaction LR Clonase™
    494..6760    +  CDS            MDC1: MDC1_HUMAN - Also known as KIAA0170, NFBD1. Experimental evidence at protein level: Swiss-Prot protein existence level 1. Required for checkpoint mediated cell cycle arrest in response to DNA damage within both the S phase and G2/M phases of the cell cycle. May serve as a scaffold for the recruitment of DNA repair and signal transduction proteins to discrete foci of DNA damage marked by 'Ser-139' phosphorylation of histone H2AX. Also required for downstream events subsequent to the recruitment of these proteins. These include phosphorylation and activation of the ATM, CHEK1 and CHEK2 kinases,
   6975..7074    -  protein_bind   attL2: mutant version of attL; recombination site for the Gateway® LR reaction LR Clonase™
   7197..8006    +  CDS            KanR: aminoglycoside phosphotransferase; aph(3')-Ia; confers resistance to kanamycin in bacteria or G418 (Geneticin®) in eukaryotes
   8096..8684    +  rep_origin     ori: high-copy-number ColE1/pMB1/pBR322/pUC origin of replication
>Addgene plasmid #26427 | MDC1 in pENTR4 (330-5) | depositor full sequence | sequence record 12471 | Author sequence
CTTTCCTGCGTTATCCCCTGATTCTGTGGATAACCGTATTACCGCTAGCATGGATCTCGGGGACGTCTAA
CTACTAAGCGAGAGTAGGGAACTGCCAGGCATCAAATAAAACGAAAGGCTCAGTCTTCCGACTGAGCCTT
TCGTTTTATCTGTTGTTTGTCGGTGAACGCTCTCCTGAGTAGGACAAATCCGCCGGGAGCGGATTTGAAC
GTTGTGAAGCAACGGCCCGGAGGGTGGCGGGCAGGACGCCCGCCATAAACTGCCAGGCATCAAACTAAGC
AGAAGGCCATCCTGACGGATGGCCTTTTTGCGTTTCTACAAACTCTTCCTGTTAGTTAGTTACTTAAGCT
CGGGCCCCAAATAATGATTTTATTTTGACTGATAGTGACCTGTTCGTTGCAACAAATTGATAAGCAATGC
TTTTTTATAATGCCAACTTTGTACAAAAAAGCAGGCTCCACCATGGGAACCAATTCAGTCGACTAGTGAT
ATCATGGAGGACACCCAGGCTATTGACTGGGATGTTGAAGAAGAGGAGGAGACAGAGCAATCCAGTGAAT
CCTTGAGGTGTAACGTGGAGCCAGTAGGGCGGCTACATATCTTTAGTGGTGCCCATGGACCAGAAAAAGA
TTTCCCACTACACCTCGGGAAGAATGTGGTAGGCCGAATGCCTGACTGCTCTGTGGCCCTGCCCTTTCCA
TCTATCTCCAAACAACATGCAGAGATTGAAATCTTAGCCTGGGACAAGGCACCTATCCTCCGAGACTGTG
GGAGCCTTAATGGTACTCAAATCCTGAGACCTCCTAAGGTTTTGAGCCCTGGGGTGAGTCACCGTCTGAG
GGACCAGGAATTGATTCTCTTTGCTGACTTGCTCTGCCAGTACCATCGCCTGGATGTCTCTCTGCCCTTT
GTCTCCCGGGGCCCTCTGACAGTAGAAGAGACACCCAGAGTACAGGGAGAAACTCAACCCCAGAGGCTTC
TGTTGGCTGAGGACTCGGAGGAGGAAGTAGATTTTCTTTCTGAAAGGCGTATGGTAAAAAAATCAAGGAC
CACATCTTCCTCTGTGATAGTTCCAGAGAGTGATGAAGAGGGGCATTCCCCGGTCCTGGGCGGCCTTGGG
CCGCCTTTTGCCTTCAATTTGAACAGTGACACAGATGTGGAAGAAGGTCAGCAACCAGCCACAGAGGAGG
CCTCCTCAGCTGCCAGAAGAGGTGCCACTGTAGAGGCAAAGCAGTCTGAAGCTGAAGTTGTAACTGAAAT
CCAGCTTGAAAAGGATCAGCCTTTAGTGAAGGAGAGGGACAATGATACAAAAGTCAAGAGGGGTGCAGGG
AATGGGGTGGTTCCAGCTGGGGTGATTCTGGAGAGGAGCCAACCTCCTGGAGAGGACAGTGACACAGATG
TGGATGATGACAGCAGGCCTCCTGGAAGGCCAGCTGAGGTCCATTTGGAAAGGGCTCAGCCTTTTGGCTT
CATCGACAGCGACACTGATGCGGAAGAAGAGAGGATCCCAGCAACCCCAGTTGTCATTCCTATGAAGAAG
AGGAAGATCTTCCATGGAGTAGGTACAAGGGGTCCTGGAGCACCAGGCCTGGCCCATCTGCAGGAGAGCC
AGGCTGGTAGTGATACAGATGTGGAAGAAGGCAAGGCCCCACAGGCTGTCCCTCTGGAGAAAAGCCAAGC
TTCCATGGTTATCAACAGCGATACAGATGACGAGGAAGAAGTCTCAGCAGCGCTGACTTTGGCACATCTG
AAAGAGAGCCAGCCTGCTATATGGAACAGAGATGCAGAAGAGGACATGCCCCAACGTGTGGTCCTTCTGC
AGCGAAGCCAAACCACCACTGAGAGAGACAGTGACACAGACGTGGAGGAGGAAGAGCTCCCAGTGGAAAA
TAGAGAAGCTGTCCTCAAGGATCACACAAAGATTAGAGCCCTTGTTAGAGCACATTCAGAAAAGGACCAA
CCTCCTTTTGGGGACAGTGATGACAGTGTGGAAGCAGATAAGAGCTCACCTGGGATCCACCTGGAGAGAA
GCCAAGCCTCCACCACAGTGGACATCAACACACAAGTGGAGAAGGAAGTCCCGCCAGGGTCAGCCATTAT
GCATATAAAGAAGCATCAGGTGTCTGTGGAGGGGACAAATCAAACAGATGTGAAAGCAGTTGGGGGACCA
GCAAAGCTGCTTGTGGTATCTCTAGAGGAAGCCTGGCCTCTGCATGGGGACTGTGAAACAGATGCAGAGG
AGGGCACCTCCCTAACAGCCTCAGTAGTTGCAGATGTAAGAAAGAGCCAGCTTCCAGCAGAAGGGGATGC
TGGGGCAGAGTGGGCTGCAGCTGTTCTTAAGCAGGAGAGAGCTCATGAGGTGGGGGCCCAGGGTGGGCCA
CCTGTGGCACAAGTGGAGCAGGACCTCCCTATCTCAAGAGAGAACCTCACAGATCTGGTGGTGGACACAG
ACACTCTAGGGGAATCCACCCAGCCACAGAGAGAGGGAGCCCAGGTCCCCACAGGAAGGGAGAGAGAACA
ACATGTGGGTGGGACCAAGGACTCTGAAGACAACTATGGTGATTCTGAAGATCTGGACCTACAAGCTACC
CAGTGCTTTCTGGAGAATCAGGGCCTGGAAGCAGTCCAGAGCATGGAGGATGAACCTACCCAGGCCTTCA
TGTTGACTCCACCCCAAGAGCTTGGCCCTTCCCATTGCAGCTTCCAGACAACAGGTACCCTAGATGAACC
ATGGGAGGTCCTGGCTACACAGCCATTCTGTCTGAGAGAGTCTGAGGACTCTGAGACCCAGCCTTTTGAC
ACGCACCTTGAGGCCTATGGACCTTGCCTGTCTCCACCTAGGGCAATACCAGGAGACCAACATCCAGAGA
GCCCAGTTCACACAGAGCCAATGGGGATTCAAGGCAGAGGGAGGCAGACTGTGGATAAAGTCATGGGTAT
ACCAAAAGAAACAGCAGAGAGGGTGGGCCCTGAGAGAGGGCCATTGGAGAGAGAAACTGAGAAACTGCTA
CCAGAAAGACAGACAGATGTGACAGGAGAGGAAGAATTAACCAAGGGGAAACAGGACAGAGAACAAAAAC
AGTTGTTAGCTAGAGACACCCAGAGACAAGAATCTGACAAAAATGGGGAAAGTGCAAGTCCTGAAAGAGA
TAGGGAGAGTTTGAAGGTAGAAATTGAGACATCTGAGGAAATACAAGAGAAACAAGTACAGAAGCAGACC
CTTCCAAGCAAAGCATTTGAGAGAGAAGTAGAGAGACCAGTAGCAAACAGAGAGTGCGATCCAGCCGAGT
TAGAAGAGAAGGTGCCCAAAGTGATCCTGGAGAGAGATACACAGAGAGGGGAGCCAGAGGGAGGGAGCCA
GGACCAGAAAGGGCAGGCCTCCAGCCCAACACCAGAGCCTGGGGTGGGGGCGGGGGACCTTCCGGGACCT
ACCTCAGCCCCCGTACCTTCTGGGAGCCAGTCAGGTGGAAGGGGATCCCCAGTGAGCCCCAGGAGGCATC
AGAAAGGCCTCCTGAATTGCAAGATGCCACCTGCTGAGAAGGCTTCCAGGATCAGAGCTGCTGAGAAGGT
TTCCAGGGGCGATCAGGAATCTCCAGATGCTTGTCTGCCTCCTGCAGTACCTGAAGCCCCAGCCCCACCC
CAAAAGCCCCTTAACTCTCAGAGCCAGAAACATCTTGCACCTCCGCCCCTTCTTTCTCCCCTTTTACCTT
CTATCAAGCCAACCGTTCGTAAGACCAGGCAAGATGGGAGTCAGGAAGCTCCAGAGGCTCCCTTGTCCTC
AGAGCTGGAGCCTTTCCACCCAAAGCCTAAAATTAGAACTCGGAAGTCCTCCAGAATGACACCCTTTCCA
GCTACCTCTGCTGCCCCTGAGCCCCACCCTTCCACCTCCACAGCCCAGCCAGTCACTCCCAAGCCCACAT
CTCAGGCCACTAGGAGCAGGACAAATAGGTCCTCTGTCAAGACCCCTGAACCAGTTGTCCCCACAGCCCC
TGAGCTCCAGCCTTCCACCTCCACAGACCAGCCTGTCACCTCTGAGCCCACATCTCAGGTTACTAGGGGA
AGAAAAAGTAGATCCTCTGTCAAGACCCCTGAAACAGTTGTGCCCACAGCCCTTGAGCTCCAGCCTTCCA
CCTCCACCGACCGACCTGTCACCTCTGAACCCACCTCTCAGGCTACTAGGGGAAGAAAAAATAGATCCTC
TGTCAAGACCCCTGAACCAGTTGTCCCCACAGCCCCTGAGCTCCAGCCTTCCACCTCCACAGACCAGCCT
GTCACTTCTGAGCCCACATATCAGGCTACTAGGGGAAGAAAAAATAGATCCTCTGTCAAGACCCCTGAAC
CAGTTGTGCCCACAGCCCCTGAGCTCCGGCCTTCCACCTCCACAGACCGACCTGTCACCCCCAAGCCCAC
ATCTCGGACCACTAGGAGCAGGACAAATATGTCCTCTGTCAAGACCCCTGAAACAGTTGTCCCCACAGCC
CCTGAGCTCCAGATTTCCACCTCCACAGACCAACCTGTCACCCCTAAGCCCACATCTCGGACCACTAGGA
GCAGGACAAATATGTCCTCTGTGAAGAACCCTGAATCAACTGTCCCTATAGCCCCTGAGCTCCCACCTTC
CACCTCCACAGAGCAGCCTGTCACCCCTGAGCCCACATCTCGGGCTACTAGGGGAAGAAAAAATAGATCC
TCTGGCAAGACCCCTGAAACACTTGTCCCCACAGCCCCTAAGCTCGAGCCTTCCACTTCCACAGACCAAC
CTGTCACTCCTGAGCCCACATCTCAGGCCACCAGGGGCAGGACAAATAGGTCCTCTGTGAAGACCCCTGA
AACAGTTGTCCCCACAGCCCCTGAGCTCCAGCCTTCCACCTCCACAGACCAGCCTGTTACCCCTGAGCCT
ACGTCTCAGGCTACTAGGGGAAGAACAGATAGATCCTCTGTCAAGACTCCTGAAACAGTTGTCCCCACAG
CCCCTGAGCTACAGGCTTCCGCCTCCACAGACCAGCCTGTCACCTCTGAGCCCACATCTCGGACCACTAG
GGGAAGAAAAAATCGGTCCTCTGTCAAGACCCCTGAAACAGTTGTGCCCGCAGCCCCTGAGCTCCAGCCT
CCCACCTCCACAGACCGACCTGTCACCCCTGAGCCCACATCTCGGGCCACTAGGGGCAGGACAAATAGGT
CCTCTGTCAAGACCCCTGAATCAATTGTCCCTATAGCCCCTGAGCTTCAGCCTTCCACCTCCAGAAACCA
GCTTGTCACCCCTGAGCCCACATCTCGGGCCACTAGGTGCAGGACAAATAGGTCCTCTGTCAAGACCCCT
GAGCCAGTTGTCCCCACAGCCCCTGAGCCCCATCCTACCACCTCCACAGACCAGCCTGTCACCCCCAAGC
TCACATCTAGGGCCACTAGGAGAAAGACAAATAGGTCCTCTGTCAAGACTCCCAAACCAGTTGAACCAGC
AGCCTCTGATCTTGAGCCTTTTACCCCCACAGACCAGTCCGTCACCCCTGAGGCCATAGCTCAGGGTGGT
CAGAGCAAAACACTGAGGTCTTCCACAGTAAGAGCTATGCCGGTTCCTACCACCCCTGAATTCCAATCTC
CTGTCACCACAGACCAGCCTATTTCCCCTGAGCCTATTACTCAACCCAGTTGCATCAAGAGGCAGAGAGC
CGCTGGGAACCCTGGCTCCCTCGCAGCTCCCATTGACCATAAGCCTTGCTCTGCACCCTTGGAACCTAAA
TCCCAGGCCTCAAGGAACCAAAGATGGGGAGCAGTGAGAGCAGCTGAATCCCTTACAGCCATTCCTGAGC
CTGCCTCTCCCCAGCTTCTTGAGACACCAATTCATGCCTCCCAGATCCAAAAGGTGGAACCAGCAGGTAG
ATCTAGGTTCACCCCGGAGCTCCAGCCTAAGGCCTCTCAAAGCCGCAAGAGGTCTTTAGCTACCATGGAT
TCACCACCACATCAAAAACAGCCCCAAAGAGGGGAAGTCTCCCAGAAGACAGTGATTATCAAGGAAGAGG
AAGAAGATACTGCAGAGAAGCCAGGGAAGGAAGAGGATGTCGTGACTCCAAAACCAGGCAAGAGAAAGAG
AGACCAGGCAGAGGAGGAGCCCAACAGAATACCAAGCCGCAGCCTCCGACGGACCAAACTTAACCAAGAA
TCAACAGCCCCCAAAGTGCTCTTCACAGGAGTGGTGGATGCTCGGGGAGAGCGGGCTGTGCTGGCACTGG
GGGGAAGTCTGGCTGGTTCAGCGGCAGAGGCTTCCCACCTGGTCACTGATCGCATCCGCCGGACAGTCAA
GTTCCTGTGTGCCCTGGGGCGGGGAATCCCCATTCTGTCCCTGGACTGGCTGCATCAGTCCCGCAAGGCT
GGTTTCTTCTTACCCCCGGATGAATATGTGGTGACCGACCCTGAGCAAGAGAAGAACTTTGGCTTTAGCC
TTCAAGACGCACTGAGCAGGGCTCGGGAGCGAAGGCTGCTAGAGGGCTATGAGATCTATGTGACCCCTGG
AGTCCAGCCACCACCACCTCAGATGGGAGAGATTATTAGCTGCTGTGGAGGCACATACCTACCCAGCATG
CCTCGGTCCTATAAGCCTCAGAGAGTTGTGATCACATGCCCTCAGGACTTCCCTCATTGCTCCATTCCAC
TACGGGTTGGGCTGCCCCTCCTCTCGCCTGAGTTCCTGCTGACTGGAGTGCTGAAGCAGGAAGCCAAGCC
AGAGGCCTTTGTCCTCTCCCCTTTGGAGATGTCATCCACCTGAGAACTCCACTACCCTTTTCCCTCCCAG
ACCACGAATTAGAAGATATGTGGAAGAAAGAACTCAGGGCGTTAGAAAGGATTGGGGTATATTGATACAA
CTTGTCCTGGAACATGGGTGGGACCAGAAATCTTTATGAATAAATGAAAAGATAAGGGATTTGGAAGCCA
CAGGTTGTTTTTTGTTTGTTTGTTTGTTTTTTTAATGGATCTAGACCCAGCTTTCTTGTACAAAGTTGGC
ATTATAAGAAAGCATTGCTTATCAATTTGTTGCAACGAACAGGTCACTATCAGTCAAAATAAAATCATTA
TTTGCCATCCAGCTGCAGCTCTGGCCCGTGTCTCAAAATCTCTGATGTTACATTGCACAAGATAAAAATA
TATCATCATGAACAATAAAACTGTCTGCTTACATAAACAGTAATACAAGGGGTGTTATGAGCCATATTCA
ACGGGAAACGTCGAGGCCGCGATTAAATTCCAACATGGATGCTGATTTATATGGGTATAAATGGGCTCGC
GATAATGTCGGGCAATCAGGTGCGACAATCTATCGCTTGTATGGGAAGCCCGATGCGCCAGAGTTGTTTC
TGAAACATGGCAAAGGTAGCGTTGCCAATGATGTTACAGATGAGATGGTCAGACTAAACTGGCTGACGGA
ATTTATGCCTCTTCCGACCATCAAGCATTTTATCCGTACTCCTGGTGATGCATGGTTACTCACCACTGCG
ATCCCCGGAAAAACAGCATTCCAGGTATTAGAAGAATATCCTGATTCAGGTGAAAATATTGTTGATGCGC
TGGCAGTGTTCCTGCGCCGGTTGCATTCGATTCCTGTTTGTAATTGTCCTTTTAACAGCGATCGCGTATT
TCGTCTCGCTCAGGCGCAATCACGAATGAATAACGGTTTGGTTGATGCGAGTGATTTTGATGACGAGCGT
AATGGCTGGCCTGTTGAACAAGTCTGGAAAGAAATGCATAAACTTTTGCCATTCTCACCGGATTCAGTCG
TCACTCATGGTGATTTCTCACTTGATAACCTTATTTTTGACGAGGGGAAATTAATAGGTTGTATTGATGT
TGGACGAGTCGGAATCGCAGACCGATACCAGGATCTTGCCATCCTATGGAACTGCCTCGGTGAGTTTTCT
CCTTCATTACAGAAACGGCTTTTTCAAAAATATGGTATTGATAATCCTGATATGAATAAATTGCAGTTTC
ATTTGATGCTCGATGAGTTTTTCTAATCAGAATTGGTTAATTGGTTGTAACATTATTCAGATTGGGCCCC
GTTCCACTGAGCGTCAGACCCCGTAGAAAAGATCAAAGGATCTTCTTGAGATCCTTTTTTTCTGCGCGTA
ATCTGCTGCTTGCAAACAAAAAAACCACCGCTACCAGCGGTGGTTTGTTTGCCGGATCAAGAGCTACCAA
CTCTTTTTCCGAAGGTAACTGGCTTCAGCAGAGCGCAGATACCAAATACTGTTCTTCTAGTGTAGCCGTA
GTTAGGCCACCACTTCAAGAACTCTGTAGCACCGCCTACATACCTCGCTCTGCTAATCCTGTTACCAGTG
GCTGCTGCCAGTGGCGATAAGTCGTGTCTTACCGGGTTGGACTCAAGACGATAGTTACCGGATAAGGCGC
AGCGGTCGGGCTGAACGGGGGGTTCGTGCACACAGCCCAGCTTGGAGCGAACGACCTACACCGAACTGAG
ATACCTACAGCGTGAGCTATGAGAAAGCGCCACGCTTCCCGAAGGGAGAAAGGCGGACAGGTATCCGGTA
AGCGGCAGGGTCGGAACAGGAGAGCGCACGAGGGAGCTTCCAGGGGGAAACGCCTGGTATCTTTATAGTC
CTGTCGGGTTTCGCCACCTCTGACTTGAGCGTCGATTTTTGTGATGCTCGTCAGGGGGGCGGAGCCTATG
GAAAAACGCCAGCAACGCGGCCTTTTTACGGTTCCTGGCCTTTTGCTGGCCTTTTGCTCACATGTT
