>Addgene plasmid #26427 | MDC1 in pENTR4 (330-5) | addgene partial sequence | sequence record 32517 | 26427 with Kan-R
GGATTTATCGCGGCCTCGACGTTTCCCGTTGAATATGGCTCATAACACCCCTTGTATTACTGTTTATGTA
AGCAGACAGTTTTATTGTTCATGATGATATATTTTTATCTTGTGCAATGTAACATCAGAGATTTTGAGAC
ACGGGCCAGAGCTGCAGCTGGATGGCAAATAATGATTTTATTTTGACTGATAGTGACCTGTTCGTTGCAA
CAAATTGATAAGCAATGCTTTCTTATAATGCCAACTTTGTACAAGAAAGCTGGGTCTAGATCCATTAAAA
AAACAAACAAACAAACAAAAAACAACCTGTGGCTTCCAAATCCCTTATCTTTTCATTTATTCATAAAGAT
TTCTGGTCCCACCCATGTTCCAGGACAAGTTGTATCAATATACCCCAATCCTTTCTAACGCCCTGAGTTC
TTTCTTCCACATATCTTCTAATTCGTGGTCTGGGAGGGAAAAGGGTAGTGGAGTTCTCAGGTGGATGACA
TCTCCAAAGGGGAGAGGACAAAGGCCTCTGGCTTGGCTTCCTGCTTCAGCACTCCAGTCAGCAGGAACTC
AGGCGAGAGGAGGGGCAGCCCAACCCGTAGTGGAATGGAGCAATGAGGGAAGTCCTGAGGGCATGTGATC
ACAACTCTCTGA
