>Addgene plasmid #26427 | MDC1 in pENTR4 (330-5) | addgene partial sequence | sequence record 112055 | pBR322ori-F 5'-GGGAAACGCCTGGTATCTTT-3'
TCTGACTTGAGCGTCGATTTTTGTGATGCTCGTCAGGGGGGCGGAGCCTATGGAAAAACGCCAGCAACGC
GGCCTTTTTACGGTTCCTGGCCTTTTGCTGGCCTTTTGCTCACATGTTCTTTCCTGCGTTATCCCCTGAT
TCTGTGGATAACCGTATTACCGCTAGCATGGATCTCGGGGACGTCTAACTACTAAGCGAGAGTAGGGAAC
TGCCAGGCATCAAATAAAACGAAAGGCCCAGTCTTCCGACTGAGCCTTTCGTTTTATCTGTTGTTTGTCG
GTGAACGCTCTCCTGAGTAGGACAAATCCGCCGGGAGCGGATTTGAACGTTGTGAAGCAACGGCCCGGAG
GGTGGCGGGCAGGACGCCCGCCATAAACTGCCAGGCATCAAACTAAGCAGAAGGCCATCCTGACGGATGG
CCTTTTTGCGTTTCTACAAACTCTTCCTGTTAGTTAGTTACTTAAGCTCGGGCCCCAAATAATGATTTTA
TTTTGACTGATA
